Addgene plasmid #51179: pET21a-KstR
Depositing lab: Christopher Voigt. Depositing organization: University of California, San Francisco (UCSF). Publication: Genomic mining of prokaryotic repressors for orthogonal logic gates. Stanton BC, Nielsen AA, Tamsir A, Clancy K, Peterson T, Voigt CA. Nat Chem Biol. 2013 Dec 8. doi: 10.1038/nchembio.1411. PubMed 24316737.
Backbone
  Vector backbone: pET21a
  Vector type: Bacterial Expression, Synthetic Biology
Growth in bacteria
  Bacterial resistance: Ampicillin, 100 μg/mL
  Growth temperature: 37°C
  Growth strain: DH10B
  Copy number: High Copy
Gene/Insert
  Gene/Insert name: KstR
  Species: Rhodococcus erythropolis
  Insert size (bp): 627
  Promoter: T7
  Tag / fusion protein: 6x-his (N terminal on backbone)
  Cloning method: Unknown
  Sequencing primers: 5′ T7 short
Terms and licenses: Academic/Nonprofit Terms; Industry Terms: Not Available to Industry
Depositor comments: UCSF Case No. SF11-016-2; U.S. Patent Application 13/489,205. GeneArt inserted the synthesized fragment into a pET21a vector.
How to cite: pET21a-KstR was a gift from Christopher Voigt (Addgene plasmid # 51179 ; http://n2t.net/addgene:51179 ; RRID:Addgene_51179)
