[The description below was written by a language model from this plasmid's Addgene catalogue record and pLannotate feature annotations shown in this document.]
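Description:
pET21a-KstR is a bacterial expression plasmid of about 6.1 kb, built on the pET21a backbone, that carries a synthesized coding sequence for KstR, a prokaryotic repressor from Rhodococcus erythropolis (insert recorded as 627 bp). It is propagated in E. coli from a ColE1/pBR322-type origin. The record lists it as high copy, although the annotated backbone retains the rop gene and bom region, which in pBR322-derived vectors usually moderate copy number. Selection is by ampicillin through the β-lactamase gene and its own promoter. An f1 phage origin is also present, and short tetracycline-resistance fragments are non-functional remnants of the pBR322 lineage.

The insert sits in the standard pET expression cassette, which consists of a T7 promoter followed immediately by a lac operator, the strong T7 gene 10 ribosome binding site, the open reading frame, and a T7 terminator. The plasmid-borne lacI gene supplies lac repressor, so transcription is held off until IPTG is added. Expression needs a host that provides T7 RNA polymerase, while the cloning strain named in the record serves only for maintenance. The catalogue describes an N-terminal 6xHis tag, and a short tag-like match lies just after the start of the reading frame. The automated annotation also finds a His-tag fragment downstream of the insert region, where pET21a normally encodes its C-terminal tag, and whether that one is in frame cannot be judged from the table. KstR itself is not annotated as a feature and corresponds to the unannotated gap between these elements.

The plasmid comes from a study that mined prokaryotic repressors to build orthogonal genetic logic gates. It is suited to inducible overproduction and His-tag affinity purification of KstR, though the record does not state the specific use.
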