Features (pLannotate 1.2.2; 19 found; start..end, strand, type, name):
     12..467     +  rep_origin     f1 ori (sequence partly withheld): f1 bacteriophage origin of replication; arrow indicates direction of (+) strand synthesis
    494..598     +  promoter       AmpR promoter: bla
    599..1459    +  CDS            AmpR: β-lactamase; bla; confers resistance to ampicillin, carbenicillin, and related antibiotics
   1630..2218    +  rep_origin     ori: high-copy-number ColE1/pMB1/pBR322/pUC origin of replication
   2404..2546    -  misc_feature   bom: basis of mobility region from pBR322
   2648..2839    -  CDS            rop: Rop protein, which maintains plasmids at low copy number; rop
   2856..3236    +  CDS            YPB1_ECOLX: Protein predicted: Swiss-Prot protein existence level 4. From Escherichia coli.
   3308..3599    -  CDS            TcR (fragment): tetracycline efflux protein; tet; confers resistance to tetracycline
   3614..3635    -  protein_bind   CAP binding site: CAP binding activates transcription in the presence of cAMP. E. coli catabolite activator protein
   3648..4730    -  CDS            lacI: lac repressor; lacI; The lac repressor binds to the lac operator to inhibit transcription in E. coli. This inhibition can be relieved by adding lactose or isopropyl-β-D-thiogalactopyranoside (IPTG).
   4731..4808    -  promoter       lacI promoter: lacI
   4816..5095    -  CDS            TcR (fragment): tetracycline efflux protein; tet; confers resistance to tetracycline
   5117..5135    +  promoter       T7 promoter: promoter for bacteriophage T7 RNA polymerase
   5136..5160    +  protein_bind   lac operator: The lac repressor binds to the lac operator to inhibit transcription in E. coli. This inhibition can be relieved by adding lactose or isopropyl-β-D-thiogalactopyranoside (IPTG). lac repressor encoded by lacI
   5174..5196    +  RBS            RBS: efficient ribosome binding site from bacteriophage T7 gene 10 (Olins and Rangwala, 1989)
   5215..5231    +  CDS            capTEV™ (fragment): composite tag for in vivo biotinylation, TEV protease cleavage, and 6xHis tagging
   5923..5940    +  CDS            9xHis (fragment): 9xHis affinity tag
   5950..5999    +  CDS            SET1 (fragment): solubility-enhancement tag derived from T7 phage gene 10B
   6007..6054    +  terminator     T7 terminator: transcription terminator for bacteriophage T7 RNA polymerase
>Addgene plasmid #51179 | pET21a-KstR | depositor full sequence | sequence record 77551 | Full Sequence
TGGCGAATGGG
[124 nt withheld, positions 12-135]
C
[91 nt withheld, positions 137-227]
A
[49 nt withheld, positions 229-277]
CCTTTGACGTTGGAGTCCACGTTCTTT
[37 nt withheld, positions 305-341]
ACCCTATCTCGGTCTATTCTTTTGATTTATAAGGGATTTTGCCGATTTCGGCCTATTGGTTAAAAAATGA
GCTGATTTAACAAAAATTTAACGCGAATTTTAACAAAATATTAACGTTTACAATTTCAGGTGGCACTTTT
CGGGGAAATGTGCGCGGAACCCCTATTTGTTTATTTTTCTAAATACATTCAAATATGTATCCGCTCATGA
GACAATAACCCTGATAAATGCTTCAATAATATTGAAAAAGGAAGAGTATGAGTATTCAACATTTCCGTGT
CGCCCTTATTCCCTTTTTTGCGGCATTTTGCCTTCCTGTTTTTGCTCACCCAGAAACGCTGGTGAAAGTA
AAAGATGCTGAAGATCAGTTGGGTGCACGAGTGGGTTACATCGAACTGGATCTCAACAGCGGTAAGATCC
TTGAGAGTTTTCGCCCCGAAGAACGTTTTCCAATGATGAGCACTTTTAAAGTTCTGCTATGTGGCGCGGT
ATTATCCCGTATTGACGCCGGGCAAGAGCAACTCGGTCGCCGCATACACTATTCTCAGAATGACTTGGTT
GAGTACTCACCAGTCACAGAAAAGCATCTTACGGATGGCATGACAGTAAGAGAATTATGCAGTGCTGCCA
TAACCATGAGTGATAACACTGCGGCCAACTTACTTCTGACAACGATCGGAGGACCGAAGGAGCTAACCGC
TTTTTTGCACAACATGGGGGATCATGTAACTCGCCTTGATCGTTGGGAACCGGAGCTGAATGAAGCCATA
CCAAACGACGAGCGTGACACCACGATGCCTGCAGCAATGGCAACAACGTTGCGCAAACTATTAACTGGCG
AACTACTTACTCTAGCTTCCCGGCAACAATTAATAGACTGGATGGAGGCGGATAAAGTTGCAGGACCACT
TCTGCGCTCGGCCCTTCCGGCTGGCTGGTTTATTGCTGATAAATCTGGAGCCGGTGAGCGTGGGTCTCGC
GGTATCATTGCAGCACTGGGGCCAGATGGTAAGCCCTCCCGTATCGTAGTTATCTACACGACGGGGAGTC
AGGCAACTATGGATGAACGAAATAGACAGATCGCTGAGATAGGTGCCTCACTGATTAAGCATTGGTAACT
GTCAGACCAAGTTTACTCATATATACTTTAGATTGATTTAAAACTTCATTTTTAATTTAAAAGGATCTAG
GTGAAGATCCTTTTTGATAATCTCATGACCAAAATCCCTTAACGTGAGTTTTCGTTCCACTGAGCGTCAG
ACCCCGTAGAAAAGATCAAAGGATCTTCTTGAGATCCTTTTTTTCTGCGCGTAATCTGCTGCTTGCAAAC
AAAAAAACCACCGCTACCAGCGGTGGTTTGTTTGCCGGATCAAGAGCTACCAACTCTTTTTCCGAAGGTA
ACTGGCTTCAGCAGAGCGCAGATACCAAATACTGTCCTTCTAGTGTAGCCGTAGTTAGGCCACCACTTCA
AGAACTCTGTAGCACCGCCTACATACCTCGCTCTGCTAATCCTGTTACCAGTGGCTGCTGCCAGTGGCGA
TAAGTCGTGTCTTACCGGGTTGGACTCAAGACGATAGTTACCGGATAAGGCGCAGCGGTCGGGCTGAACG
GGGGGTTCGTGCACACAGCCCAGCTTGGAGCGAACGACCTACACCGAACTGAGATACCTACAGCGTGAGC
TATGAGAAAGCGCCACGCTTCCCGAAGGGAGAAAGGCGGACAGGTATCCGGTAAGCGGCAGGGTCGGAAC
AGGAGAGCGCACGAGGGAGCTTCCAGGGGGAAACGCCTGGTATCTTTATAGTCCTGTCGGGTTTCGCCAC
CTCTGACTTGAGCGTCGATTTTTGTGATGCTCGTCAGGGGGGCGGAGCCTATGGAAAAACGCCAGCAACG
CGGCCTTTTTACGGTTCCTGGCCTTTTGCTGGCCTTTTGCTCACATGTTCTTTCCTGCGTTATCCCCTGA
TTCTGTGGATAACCGTATTACCGCCTTTGAGTGAGCTGATACCGCTCGCCGCAGCCGAACGACCGAGCGC
AGCGAGTCAGTGAGCGAGGAAGCGGAAGAGCGCCTGATGCGGTATTTTCTCCTTACGCATCTGTGCGGTA
TTTCACACCGCATATATGGTGCACTCTCAGTACAATCTGCTCTGATGCCGCATAGTTAAGCCAGTATACA
CTCCGCTATCGCTACGTGACTGGGTCATGGCTGCGCCCCGACACCCGCCAACACCCGCTGACGCGCCCTG
ACGGGCTTGTCTGCTCCCGGCATCCGCTTACAGACAAGCTGTGACCGTCTCCGGGAGCTGCATGTGTCAG
AGGTTTTCACCGTCATCACCGAAACGCGCGAGGCAGCTGCGGTAAAGCTCATCAGCGTGGTCGTGAAGCG
ATTCACAGATGTCTGCCTGTTCATCCGCGTCCAGCTCGTTGAGTTTCTCCAGAAGCGTTAATGTCTGGCT
TCTGATAAAGCGGGCCATGTTAAGGGCGGTTTTTTCCTGTTTGGTCACTGATGCCTCCGTGTAAGGGGGA
TTTCTGTTCATGGGGGTAATGATACCGATGAAACGAGAGAGGATGCTCACGATACGGGTTACTGATGATG
AACATGCCCGGTTACTGGAACGTTGTGAGGGTAAACAACTGGCGGTATGGATGCGGCGGGACCAGAGAAA
AATCACTCAGGGTCAATGCCAGCGCTTCGTTAATACAGATGTAGGTGTTCCACAGGGTAGCCAGCAGCAT
CCTGCGATGCAGATCCGGAACATAATGGTGCAGGGCGCTGACTTCCGCGTTTCCAGACTTTACGAAACAC
GGAAACCGAAGACCATTCATGTTGTTGCTCAGGTCGCAGACGTTTTGCAGCAGCAGTCGCTTCACGTTCG
CTCGCGTATCGGTGATTCATTCTGCTAACCAGTAAGGCAACCCCGCCAGCCTAGCCGGGTCCTCAACGAC
AGGAGCACGATCATGCGCACCCGTGGGGCCGCCATGCCGGCGATAATGGCCTGCTTCTCGCCGAAACGTT
TGGTGGCGGGACCAGTGACGAAGGCTTGAGCGAGGGCGTGCAAGATTCCGAATACCGCAAGCGACAGGCC
GATCATCGTCGCGCTCCAGCGAAAGCGGTCCTCGCCGAAAATGACCCAGAGCGCTGCCGGCACCTGTCCT
ACGAGTTGCATGATAAAGAAGACAGTCATAAGTGCGGCGACGATAGTCATGCCCCGCGCCCACCGGAAGG
AGCTGACTGGGTTGAAGGCTCTCAAGGGCATCGGTCGAGATCCCGGTGCCTAATGAGTGAGCTAACTTAC
ATTAATTGCGTTGCGCTCACTGCCCGCTTTCCAGTCGGGAAACCTGTCGTGCCAGCTGCATTAATGAATC
GGCCAACGCGCGGGGAGAGGCGGTTTGCGTATTGGGCGCCAGGGTGGTTTTTCTTTTCACCAGTGAGACG
GGCAACAGCTGATTGCCCTTCACCGCCTGGCCCTGAGAGAGTTGCAGCAAGCGGTCCACGCTGGTTTGCC
CCAGCAGGCGAAAATCCTGTTTGATGGTGGTTAACGGCGGGATATAACATGAGCTGTCTTCGGTATCGTC
GTATCCCACTACCGAGATATCCGCACCAACGCGCAGCCCGGACTCGGTAATGGCGCGCATTGCGCCCAGC
GCCATCTGATCGTTGGCAACCAGCATCGCAGTGGGAACGATGCCCTCATTCAGCATTTGCATGGTTTGTT
GAAAACCGGACATGGCACTCCAGTCGCCTTCCCGTTCCGCTATCGGCTGAATTTGATTGCGAGTGAGATA
TTTATGCCAGCCAGCCAGACGCAGACGCGCCGAGACAGAACTTAATGGGCCCGCTAACAGCGCGATTTGC
TGGTGACCCAATGCGACCAGATGCTCCACGCCCAGTCGCGTACCGTCTTCATGGGAGAAAATAATACTGT
TGATGGGTGTCTGGTCAGAGACATCAAGAAATAACGCCGGAACATTAGTGCAGGCAGCTTCCACAGCAAT
GGCATCCTGGTCATCCAGCGGATAGTTAATGATCAGCCCACTGACGCGTTGCGCGAGAAGATTGTGCACC
GCCGCTTTACAGGCTTCGACGCCGCTTCGTTCTACCATCGACACCACCACGCTGGCACCCAGTTGATCGG
CGCGAGATTTAATCGCCGCGACAATTTGCGACGGCGCGTGCAGGGCCAGACTGGAGGTGGCAACGCCAAT
CAGCAACGACTGTTTGCCCGCCAGTTGTTGTGCCACGCGGTTGGGAATGTAATTCAGCTCCGCCATCGCC
GCTTCCACTTTTTCCCGCGTTTTCGCAGAAACGTGGCTGGCCTGGTTCACCACGCGGGAAACGGTCTGAT
AAGAGACACCGGCATACTCTGCGACATCGTATAACGTTACTGGTTTCACATTCACCACCCTGAATTGACT
CTCTTCCGGGCGCTATCATGCCATACCGCGAAAGGTTTTGCGCCATTCGATGGTGTCCGGGATCTCGACG
CTCTCCCTTATGCGACTCCTGCATTAGGAAGCAGCCCAGTAGTAGGTTGAGGCCGTTGAGCACCGCCGCC
GCAAGGAATGGTGCATGCAAGGAGATGGCGCCCAACAGTCCCCCGGCCACGGGGCCTGCCACCATACCCA
CGCCGAAACAAGCGCTCATGAGCCCGAAGTGGCGAGCCCGATCTTCCCCATCGGTGATGTCGGCGATATA
GGCGCCAGCAACCGCACCTGTGGCGCCGGTGATGCCGGCCACGATGCGTCCGGCGTAGAGGATCGAGATC
TCGATCCCGCGAAATTAATACGACTCACTATAGGGGAATTGTGAGCGGATAACAATTCCCCTCTAGAATA
ATTTTGTTTAACTTTAAGAAGGAGATATACCATGGGCAGCAGCCATCATCATCATCATCACAGCAGCGGC
CTGGAAGTTCTGTTCCAGGGGCCCCATATGATGGGTGCAACCCTGCCTCGTATTGCCGAAGTTCGTGATG
CAGCAGAACCGAGCAGTGATGAACAGCGTGCACGTCATGTTCGTATGCTGGAAGCAGCAGCAGAACTGGG
CACCGAAAAAGAACTGAGCCGTGTTCAGATGCATGAAGTTGCAAAACGTGCCGGTGTTGCAATTGGCACC
CTGTATCGTTATTTTCCGAGCAAAACCCACCTGTTTGTTGCAGTTATGGTTGAGCAGATTGATCAGATTG
GTGATAGCTTTGCCAAACATCAGGTTCAGAGCGCAAATCCGCAGGATGCAGTTTATGAAGTTCTGGTTCG
TGCAACCCGTGGTCTGCTGCGTCGTCCGGCACTGAGCACCGCAATGCTGCAGAGCAGCAGCACCGCAAAT
GTTGCAACCGTTCCGGATGTTGGTAAAATTGATCGTGGTTTTCGCCAGATTATTCTGGATGCAGCAGGTA
TTGAAAATCCGACCGAAGAAGATAATACCGGTCTGCGTCTGCTGATGCAGCTGTGGTTTGGTGTTATTCA
GAGCTGTCTGAATGGTCGTATTAGCATTCCGGATGCCGAATATGATATTCGTAAAGGTTGTGATCTGCTG
CTGGTTAATCTGAGCCGTCATTAAGGATCCAAGCTTGCGGCCGCACTCGAGCACCACCACCACCACCACT
GAGATCCGGCTGCTAACAAAGCCCGAAAGGAAGCTGAGTTGGCTGCTGCCACCGCTGAGCAATAACTAGC
ATAACCCCTTGGGGCCTCTAAACGGGTCTTGAGGGGTTTTTTGCTGAAAGGAGGAACTATATCCGGAT
