>Addgene plasmid #51179 | pET21a-KstR | depositor partial sequence | sequence record 77552 | repressor ORF
ATGATGGGTGCAACCCTGCCTCGTATTGCCGAAGTTCGTGATGCAGCAGAACCGAGCAGTGATGAACAGC
GTGCACGTCATGTTCGTATGCTGGAAGCAGCAGCAGAACTGGGCACCGAAAAAGAACTGAGCCGTGTTCA
GATGCATGAAGTTGCAAAACGTGCCGGTGTTGCAATTGGCACCCTGTATCGTTATTTTCCGAGCAAAACC
CACCTGTTTGTTGCAGTTATGGTTGAGCAGATTGATCAGATTGGTGATAGCTTTGCCAAACATCAGGTTC
AGAGCGCAAATCCGCAGGATGCAGTTTATGAAGTTCTGGTTCGTGCAACCCGTGGTCTGCTGCGTCGTCC
GGCACTGAGCACCGCAATGCTGCAGAGCAGCAGCACCGCAAATGTTGCAACCGTTCCGGATGTTGGTAAA
ATTGATCGTGGTTTTCGCCAGATTATTCTGGATGCAGCAGGTATTGAAAATCCGACCGAAGAAGATAATA
CCGGTCTGCGTCTGCTGATGCAGCTGTGGTTTGGTGTTATTCAGAGCTGTCTGAATGGTCGTATTAGCAT
TCCGGATGCCGAATATGATATTCGTAAAGGTTGTGATCTGCTGCTGGTTAATCTGAGCCGTCATTAA
