>Addgene plasmid #51179 | pET21a-KstR | addgene partial sequence | sequence record 80177 | pBRrevBam 5'-GGTGATGTCGGCGATATAGG-3'
GCCGGCCACGATGCGTCCGGCGTAGAGGATCGAGATCTCGATCCCGCGAAATTAATACGACTCACTATAG
GGGAATTGTGAGCGGATAACAATTCCCCTCTAGAAATAATTTTGTTTAACTTTAAGAAGGAGATATACCA
TGGGCAGCAGCCATCATCATCATCATCACAGCAGCGGCCTGGAAGTTCTGTTCCAGGGGCCCCATATGAT
GGGTGCAACCCTGCCTCGTATTGCCGAAGTTCGTGATGCAGCAGAACCGAGCAGTGATGAACAGCGTGCA
CGTCATGTTCGTATGCTGGAAGCAGCAGCAGAACTGGGCACCGAAAAAGAACTGAGCCGTGTTCAGATGC
ATGAAGTTGCAAAACGTGCCGGTGTTGCAATTGGCACCCTGTATCGTTATTTTCCGAGCAAAACCCACCT
GTTTGTTGCAGTTATGGTTGAGCAGATTGATCAGATTGGTGATAGCTTTGCCAAACATCAGGTTCAGAGC
GCAAATCCGCAGGATGCAGTTTATGAAGTTCTGGTTCGTGCAACCCGTGGTCTGCTGCGTCGTCCGGCAC
TGAGCACCGCAATGCTGCAGAGCAGCAGCACCGCAAATGTTGCAACCGTTCCGGATGTTGGTAAAATTGA
TCGTGGTTTTCGCCAGATTATTCTGGATGCAGCAGGTATTGAAAATCCGACCGAAGAAGATAATACCGGT
CTGCGTCTGCTGATGCAGCTGTGGTTTGGTGTTATTCAGAGCTGTCTGAATGGTCGTATTAGCATTCCGG
ATGCCGAATATGATATTCGTAAAGGTTGTGATCTGCTGCTGGTTAATCTGAGCCGTCATT
